>Addgene plasmid #11473 | pET 15b-UbcH5c/2418 | addgene partial sequence | sequence record 18292 | 11473 with T7
TTCCCCTCTAGAATAATTTTGTTTAACTTTAAGAAGGAGATATACCATGG
[438 nt withheld, positions 51-488]
TGATGCTACCTTAAAGTCAGAATAACCTGCATTATAGCGGATCCGGCTGCTAACAAAGCCCGAAAGGAAG
CTGAGTTGGCTGCTGCCACCGCTGAGCAATAACTAGCATAACCCCTTGGGGCCTCTAAACGGGTCTTGAG
GGGTTTTTTGCTGAAAGGAGGAACTATATCCGGATATCCCGCAAGAGGCCCGGCAGTACCGGCATAACCA
AGCCTATGCCTACAGCATCCAGGGTGACGGTGCCGAGGATGACGATGAGCGCATTGTTAGATTTCATACA
CGGTGCCTGACTGCGTTAGCAATTTAACTGTGATAAACTACCGCATAAAAGCTTATCGATGATAAGCTGT
CAAACATG
