[The description below was written by a language model from this plasmid's Addgene catalogue record.]
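Description:
pET 15b-UbcH5c/2418 is a bacterial expression plasmid built on the Novagen pET-15b backbone (about 5.7 kb without insert) and carrying the human ubiquitin-conjugating enzyme UbcH5c, also known as UBE2D3 or Ube2d3. The 444 bp insert corresponds to the wild-type coding sequence, with no mutation recorded, and was placed between the NcoI and BamHI sites, both of which remain intact. The plasmid is selected with ampicillin and is propagated in a standard cloning strain (DH5alpha); the record lists copy number as unknown, and no feature table is provided, so individual backbone elements are not itemised.

As a pET-series vector, the backbone is designed for T7 RNA polymerase-driven expression, which fits the listed T7 promoter and T7 terminator sequencing primers flanking the insert. Protein production from such vectors normally requires an E. coli host that supplies T7 RNA polymerase, rather than the cloning strain used for maintenance. In pET-15b the NcoI site lies at the start codon, upstream of the vector's N-terminal His tag and thrombin site, so cloning through NcoI would generally be expected to yield an untagged protein. The record does not list any tag, however, and does not confirm this explicitly.

UbcH5c is an E2 enzyme of the closely related UbcH5 family, which accepts activated ubiquitin from E1 and cooperates with E3 ligases to modify substrates. The construct is suited to producing recombinant human UbcH5c in bacteria, for example for use in reconstituted in vitro ubiquitination assays, although the record does not state a specific application.
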