Addgene plasmid #11473: pET 15b-UbcH5c/2418
Depositing lab: Allan Weissman. Depositing organization: National Cancer Institute (NCI). Publication: Identification of a family of closely related human ubiquitin conjugating enzymes. Jensen JP, Bates PW, Yang M, Vierstra RD, Weissman AM. J Biol Chem. 1995 Dec 22. 270(51):30408-14. 10.1074/jbc.270.51.30408 PubMed 8530467.
Backbone
  Vector backbone: pET-15b
  Backbone manufacturer: Novagen
  Backbone size w/o insert (bp): 5700
  Vector type: Bacterial Expression
Growth in bacteria
  Bacterial resistance: Ampicillin, 100 μg/mL
  Growth temperature: 37°C
  Growth strain: DH5alpha
  Copy number: Unknown
Gene/Insert
  Gene/Insert name: UbcH5c (alt name: Ube2d3)
  Species: H. sapiens (human)
  Insert size (bp): 444
  Mutation: n/a
  GenBank ID: U39318 NP_003331
  Entrez Gene: UBE2D3 (a.k.a. E2(17)KB3, UBC4/5, UBCH5C)
  Cloning method: Restriction Enzyme; 5′ cloning site Nco I (not destroyed); 3′ cloning site BamH I (not destroyed)
  Sequencing primers: 5′ T7; 3′ T7 terminator
Terms and licenses: Academic/Nonprofit Terms; Industry Terms: Not Available to Industry
How to cite: pET 15b-UbcH5c/2418 was a gift from Allan Weissman (Addgene plasmid # 11473 ; http://n2t.net/addgene:11473 ; RRID:Addgene_11473)
